Addgene plasmid #233119: pUC57KAN-40XFLAG
Purpose: 39X FLAG tag multimer
Depositing lab: Steve Stowers. Depositing organization: Montana State University.
Backbone
  Vector backbone: pUC57KAN
  Vector type: Unspecified
Growth in bacteria
  Bacterial resistance: Kanamycin, 50 μg/mL
  Growth temperature: 37°C
  Growth strain: DH5alpha
  Copy number: High Copy
Gene/Insert
  Gene/Insert name: FLAG tag
  Species: Synthetic
  Mutation: None
  Cloning method: Restriction Enzyme; 5′ cloning site Unknown (unknown if destroyed)
Terms and licenses: Academic/Nonprofit Terms; Industry Terms: Not Available to Industry
Depositor comments: Please note: This plasmid contains 39x FLAG tags rather than the intended 40x FLAG tags. This will not impact the function of the plasmid.
How to cite: pUC57KAN-40XFLAG was a gift from Steve Stowers (Addgene plasmid # 233119 ; http://n2t.net/addgene:233119 ; RRID:Addgene_233119)
