[The description below was written by a language model from this plasmid's Addgene catalogue record and pLannotate feature annotations shown in this document.]
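Description:
pUC57KAN-40XFLAG is a bacterial cloning plasmid that serves as a source of a highly multimerized synthetic FLAG epitope array. It is built on the pUC57KAN backbone, replicates in E. coli from a high-copy ColE1/pUC-type origin, and is selected with kanamycin through an aph(3')-Ia aminoglycoside phosphotransferase gene driven by the AmpR (bla) promoter. The usual pUC-style remnants are present: a CAP binding site, lac promoter and operator, and fragments of lacI, lacZα, bom and rop. The catalogue lists the vector type as unspecified.

Despite its name, the depositor notes that the plasmid carries 39 rather than the intended 40 FLAG repeats, and states that this does not affect its function. The feature table from the 6,230 nt long-read sequence agrees, showing 39 short FLAG-matching segments on the minus strand across roughly 1.5 kb. They are regularly spaced, with slightly larger gaps dividing them into blocks of mostly five, which suggests assembly from repeated modules. Such large epitope multimers are generally fused to a protein of interest to amplify anti-FLAG antibody signal for detection of low-abundance proteins.

The annotation also picks up elements not mentioned in the catalogue entry. These are two adjacent SV40 polyadenylation signal fragments and a short segment with similarity to rat Slc17a8 (Vglut3), both on the same strand as the FLAG array. The record does not explain them. They hint that the insert may derive from or be destined for a larger tagging cassette, possibly involving a vesicular glutamate transporter homologue, but this is not stated. No eukaryotic promoter is annotated upstream of the array, and the cloning sites are recorded as unknown, so the plasmid is best regarded as a donor or intermediate for subcloning rather than an expression construct.
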