Features (pLannotate 1.2.2; 52 found; start..end, strand, type, name):
      1..589     +  rep_origin     ori: high-copy-number ColE1/pMB1/pBR322/pUC origin of replication
    772..864     +  CDS            lacI (fragment): lac repressor; lacI; The lac repressor binds to the lac operator to inhibit transcription in E. coli. This inhibition can be relieved by adding lactose or isopropyl-β-D-thiogalactopyranoside (IPTG).
    877..898     +  protein_bind   CAP binding site: CAP binding activates transcription in the presence of cAMP. E. coli catabolite activator protein
    913..943     +  promoter       lac promoter: promoter for the E. coli lac operon
    951..967     +  protein_bind   lac operator: The lac repressor binds to the lac operator to inhibit transcription in E. coli. This inhibition can be relieved by adding lactose or isopropyl-β-D-thiogalactopyranoside (IPTG). lac repressor encoded by lacI
   1890..1914    -  CDS            3xFLAG (fragment): three tandem FLAG® epitope tags
   1926..1950    -  CDS            3xFLAG (fragment): three tandem FLAG® epitope tags
   1962..1986    -  CDS            3xFLAG (fragment): three tandem FLAG® epitope tags
   2016..2040    -  CDS            3xFLAG (fragment): three tandem FLAG® epitope tags
   2052..2076    -  CDS            3xFLAG (fragment): three tandem FLAG® epitope tags
   2088..2112    -  CDS            3xFLAG (fragment): three tandem FLAG® epitope tags
   2124..2148    -  CDS            3xFLAG (fragment): three tandem FLAG® epitope tags
   2160..2184    -  CDS            3xFLAG (fragment): three tandem FLAG® epitope tags
   2214..2238    -  CDS            3xFLAG (fragment): three tandem FLAG® epitope tags
   2250..2274    -  CDS            3xFLAG (fragment): three tandem FLAG® epitope tags
   2286..2310    -  CDS            3xFLAG (fragment): three tandem FLAG® epitope tags
   2322..2346    -  CDS            3xFLAG (fragment): three tandem FLAG® epitope tags
   2358..2382    -  CDS            3xFLAG (fragment): three tandem FLAG® epitope tags
   2412..2436    -  CDS            3xFLAG (fragment): three tandem FLAG® epitope tags
   2448..2472    -  CDS            3xFLAG (fragment): three tandem FLAG® epitope tags
   2484..2508    -  CDS            3xFLAG (fragment): three tandem FLAG® epitope tags
   2520..2544    -  CDS            3xFLAG (fragment): three tandem FLAG® epitope tags
   2556..2580    -  CDS            3xFLAG (fragment): three tandem FLAG® epitope tags
   2610..2634    -  CDS            3xFLAG (fragment): three tandem FLAG® epitope tags
   2646..2670    -  CDS            3xFLAG (fragment): three tandem FLAG® epitope tags
   2682..2706    -  CDS            3xFLAG (fragment): three tandem FLAG® epitope tags
   2718..2742    -  CDS            3xFLAG (fragment): three tandem FLAG® epitope tags
   2754..2778    -  CDS            3xFLAG (fragment): three tandem FLAG® epitope tags
   2790..2814    -  CDS            3xFLAG (fragment): three tandem FLAG® epitope tags
   2844..2868    -  CDS            3xFLAG (fragment): three tandem FLAG® epitope tags
   2880..2904    -  CDS            3xFLAG (fragment): three tandem FLAG® epitope tags
   2916..2940    -  CDS            3xFLAG (fragment): three tandem FLAG® epitope tags
   2952..2976    -  CDS            3xFLAG (fragment): three tandem FLAG® epitope tags
   2988..3012    -  CDS            3xFLAG (fragment): three tandem FLAG® epitope tags
   3042..3066    -  CDS            3xFLAG (fragment): three tandem FLAG® epitope tags
   3078..3102    -  CDS            3xFLAG (fragment): three tandem FLAG® epitope tags
   3114..3138    -  CDS            3xFLAG (fragment): three tandem FLAG® epitope tags
   3150..3174    -  CDS            3xFLAG (fragment): three tandem FLAG® epitope tags
   3186..3210    -  CDS            3xFLAG (fragment): three tandem FLAG® epitope tags
   3240..3264    -  CDS            3xFLAG (fragment): three tandem FLAG® epitope tags
   3276..3300    -  CDS            3xFLAG (fragment): three tandem FLAG® epitope tags
   3312..3336    -  CDS            3xFLAG (fragment): three tandem FLAG® epitope tags
   3348..3372    -  CDS            3xFLAG (fragment): three tandem FLAG® epitope tags
   3384..3408    -  CDS            3xFLAG (fragment): three tandem FLAG® epitope tags
   3583..3617    -  polyA_signal   SV40 poly(A) signal (fragment): SV40 polyadenylation signal
   3618..3687    -  polyA_signal   SV40 poly(A) signal (fragment): SV40 polyadenylation signal
   4238..4480    -  CDS            Slc17a8 (fragment): VGLU3_RAT - Also known as Vglut3. Experimental evidence at protein level: Swiss-Prot protein existence level 1. Mediates the uptake of glutamate into synaptic vesicles at presynaptic nerve terminals of excitatory neural cells. May also mediate the transport of inorganic phosphate. From Rattus norvegicus (Rat).
   4646..4803    +  CDS            lacZα (fragment): LacZα fragment of β-galactosidase; lacZ fragment
   4809..4908    -  misc_feature   bom (fragment): basis of mobility region from pBR322
   5010..5045    -  CDS            rop (fragment): Rop protein, which maintains plasmids at low copy number; rop
   5140..5244    +  promoter       AmpR promoter: bla
   5245..6060    +  CDS            KanR: aminoglycoside phosphotransferase; aph(3')-Ia; confers resistance to kanamycin in bacteria or G418 (Geneticin®) in eukaryotes
>Addgene plasmid #233119 | pUC57KAN-40XFLAG | addgene full sequence | sequence record 466695 | Addgene Long Read Sequencing Result
TTGAGATCCTTTTTTTCTGCGCGTAATCTGCTGCTTGCAAACAAAAAAACCACCGCTACCAGCGGTGGTT
TGTTTGCCGGATCAAGAGCTACCAACTCTTTTTCCGAAGGTAACTGGCTTCAGCAGAGCGCAGATACCAA
ATACTGTTCTTCTAGTGTAGCCGTAGTTAGGCCACCACTTCAAGAACTCTGTAGCACCGCCTACATACCT
CGCTCTGCTAATCCTGTTACCAGTGGCTGCTGCCAGTGGCGATAAGTCGTGTCTTACCGGGTTGGACTCA
AGACGATAGTTACCGGATAAGGCGCAGCGGTCGGGCTGAACGGGGGGTTCGTGCACACAGCCCAGCTTGG
AGCGAACGACCTACACCGAACTGAGATACCTACAGCGTGAGCTATGAGAAAGCGCCACGCTTCCCGAAGG
GAGAAAGGCGGACAGGTATCCGGTAAGCGGCAGGGTCGGAACAGGAGAGCGCACGAGGGAGCTTCCAGGG
GGAAACGCCTGGTATCTTTATAGTCCTGTCGGGTTTCGCCACCTCTGACTTGAGCGTCGATTTTTGTGAT
GCTCGTCAGGGGGGCGGAGCCTATGGAAAAACGCCAGCAACGCGGCCTTTTTACGGTTCCTGGCCTTTTG
CTGGCCTTTTGCTCACATGTTCTTTCCTGCGTTATCCCCTGATTCTGTGGATAACCGTATTACCGCCTTT
GAGTGAGCTGATACCGCTCGCCGCAGCCGAACGACCGAGCGCAGCGAGTCAGTGAGCGAGGAAGCGGAAG
AGCGCCCAATACGCAAACCGCCTCTCCCCGCGCGTTGGCCGATTCATTAATGCAGCTGGCACGACAGGTT
TCCCGACTGGAAAGCGGGCAGTGAGCGCAACGCAATTAATGTGAGTTAGCTCACTCATTAGGCACCCCAG
GCTTTACACTTTATGCTTCCGGCTCGTATGTTGTGTGGAATTGTGAGCGGATAACAATTTCACACAGGAA
ACAGCTATGACCATGCTCGATCGAGCCAAGCTTCTACGGCTATCTACTTAAGTATTATTTTTAGTACCTA
CATCATGCCTTGCTCATGTTAGTTAAACACAAAAGCATACGGTGCATTAATATCAATGAATTAAATAATA
TCAACAAACATAAACAGTAATTAGTTAACAGAGTATTCATATGACTTTTGATTAGCTAGTTCTTTTTATG
GTTATCATTCGTGCCGAACATCAACAATTGCTTGGGTTTGATTAAAATGTTCTCTTTACACAGAAGATAA
TATCATCAACGGTAATAAAACTTGCAGTTCGCAGTTCAACAACAATCTTTGGCTATATATGTATATACGA
TTATACCGATATAAATATAATTATCATAGGCTTTGTGTGGATTATGTGATTTATGATATACACAAGTGTT
GAGTATATATTTCCAGTTCTTTCCCTATCTTGTGTTGCAGTTTCGATTTCGGAGCTTGTAAATAGAAATT
CGCGTAAGCGAGACCCTAATAGTATATACTATATATGCTTTATAGATCGATTAGGCCAGTTTGGGTCTAT
GTGGGCTAATGGTATTGGTAGTGGTTATCGGTATTGCTGTGTATGCATATGTAGTTTCTCTGTTAGGTAC
ATAGTTTCATTGTGTTAGTGTGGCATGTGGAATCCCCTTATTCGCTGACAAATTCGTTACTCTTTAGTTA
TATATTTATATACTTCTGAAAGGTCCACGGATCCGTCCATCGATGGAACTCAACAAATAGAGAGAAAAAG
GGGGGAAAACTTTAACGGCACACCGAGAACAAACAATAAACGTCAAACGATTTCCGACTACAACTAAAAG
CTATGATATATATCAGTGACCTATCGCGAACCCATTATGCGGCCGCGGATCCGTCGACGCCGCCGGAGCC
CTTATCGTCGTCATCCTTGTAATCGCCGCCGGAGCCCTTATCGTCGTCATCCTTGTAATCGCCGCCGGAG
CCCTTATCGTCGTCATCCTTGTAATCGCCGCCGGAGCCCTCGACGCCGCCGGAGCCCTTATCGTCGTCAT
CCTTGTAATCGCCGCCGGAGCCCTTATCGTCGTCATCCTTGTAATCGCCGCCGGAGCCCTTATCGTCGTC
ATCCTTGTAATCGCCGCCGGAGCCCTTATCGTCGTCATCCTTGTAATCGCCGCCGGAGCCCTTATCGTCG
TCATCCTTGTAATCGCCGCCGGAGCCCTCGACGCCGCCGGAGCCCTTATCGTCGTCATCCTTGTAATCGC
CGCCGGAGCCCTTATCGTCGTCATCCTTGTAATCGCCGCCGGAGCCCTTATCGTCGTCATCCTTGTAATC
GCCGCCGGAGCCCTTATCGTCGTCATCCTTGTAATCGCCGCCGGAGCCCTTATCGTCGTCATCCTTGTAA
TCGCCGCCGGAGCCCTCGACGCCGCCGGAGCCCTTATCGTCGTCATCCTTGTAATCGCCGCCGGAGCCCT
TATCGTCGTCATCCTTGTAATCGCCGCCGGAGCCCTTATCGTCGTCATCCTTGTAATCGCCGCCGGAGCC
CTTATCGTCGTCATCCTTGTAATCGCCGCCGGAGCCCTTATCGTCGTCATCCTTGTAATCGCCGCCGGAG
CCCTCGACGCCGCCGGAGCCCTTATCGTCGTCATCCTTGTAATCGCCGCCGGAGCCCTTATCGTCGTCAT
CCTTGTAATCGCCGCCGGAGCCCTTATCGTCGTCATCCTTGTAATCGCCGCCGGAGCCCTTATCGTCGTC
ATCCTTGTAATCGCCGCCGGAGCCCTTATCGTCGTCATCCTTGTAATCGCCGCCGGAGCCCTTATCGTCG
TCATCCTTGTAATCGCCGCCGGAGCCCTCGACGCCGCCGGAGCCCTTATCGTCGTCATCCTTGTAATCGC
CGCCGGAGCCCTTATCGTCGTCATCCTTGTAATCGCCGCCGGAGCCCTTATCGTCGTCATCCTTGTAATC
GCCGCCGGAGCCCTTATCGTCGTCATCCTTGTAATCGCCGCCGGAGCCCTTATCGTCGTCATCCTTGTAA
TCGCCGCCGGAGCCCTCGACGCCGCCGGAGCCCTTATCGTCGTCATCCTTGTAATCGCCGCCGGAGCCCT
TATCGTCGTCATCCTTGTAATCGCCGCCGGAGCCCTTATCGTCGTCATCCTTGTAATCGCCGCCGGAGCC
CTTATCGTCGTCATCCTTGTAATCGCCGCCGGAGCCCTTATCGTCGTCATCCTTGTAATCGCCGCCGGAG
CCCTCGACGCCGCCGGAGCCCTTATCGTCGTCATCCTTGTAATCGCCGCCGGAGCCCTTATCGTCGTCAT
CCTTGTAATCGCCGCCGGAGCCCTTATCGTCGTCATCCTTGTAATCGCCGCCGGAGCCCTTATCGTCGTC
ATCCTTGTAATCGCCGCCGGAGCCCTTATCGTCGTCATCCTTGTAATCGCCGCCGGAGCCCTCGAGCTTA
AGGGCGCGCCAGCCGCCGGAGCCCTGCTGCTGGTATCCCTGCGGATCGTAGGACGGCACCTGCAGGAATG
GATTATTTAAATAAGTCAATTAGGATATTGTCCTATATTCCAAGAGTTTCATTAGGGAATTAGTTATTCC
TTAATGAAACTCGATCCAGACATGATAAGATACATTGATGAGTTTGGGATCCAGACATGATAAGATACAT
TGATGAGTTTGGACAAACCACAACTAGAATGCAGTGAAAAAAATGCTGCCCGGGCTAAACACTGATTTCG
ACGGTTACCCCGCCCACCAATGACGCTCCCATCGAGCGTTGAAGTGGCGCGACGCTGACGCTCCCATCGA
GCGTTGAAGTGGCGCGACGCGAGTTTCATTAGGGAATTAGTTATTCCTTAATGAAACTCTGCACTTAGTC
TCATGCAGTTATAGTATCTTAAGAAAATGTGCTTTGTGAAATTAAAAATATATATCTAAAATATAGTTAC
TTCGGAACTCGAATAGACAAACATCCTTTTTACAAAGTATCATTCTCTCCCTTCCGATTCGAAGAAAAAT
GACATACTTCCCAGTCCTTGGCACAAAGAAATCGCATTAAAATAAATGCTTTTGTTATTTTTTCCTGCCC
TCCCAGGACCCCCATCCCTTTGAGGGCTTAGGACATGTTTCCATTTCACATATTTGCTTTATCATAAAGC
AAAATCTAACCCTCCCCATTTTCGCAACATCACGCAGCCGTAATCCCCGGCTTTGATCTGTGGCAAAATC
GAATTGGGCAAGTTGTTAGGTTGGTTGGGCTACATACCTCGAAGAGTCCTTGCAGGACCCTCACGCAAAT
CACCACATGACCGTGCATCAGGGTCATGGCGAATGGCACGAAGAGATGCAGCGTGGCGGAGCTCACGATG
GACAGTCCGAATATCTTGTTGGCCGGGAACTTGGAGGCGATGAAGCCGCCGGGAATCTGCGTCACCAGAT
AGCCCCAGAAGAAGGACGAGTCCACATGGCTCTCCACGGCGACCGTCCAGTTCATGAACACAGTCTGCAA
AAATCCGGAAACACATTTTACGGGATGAGTGACAGAAGCTCAGCAATCATTAAAAACTGCTCCAGGCATT
TATTAACGAGCGTCAAGCAGGATTCAGAATTTCAAATTGGTTTCTATGATGGGTCTGTGTGGGTGCGTGT
CCTTTTGTGTATGTATGACTTTTGAATTCACTGGCCGTCGTTTTACAACGTCGTGACTGGGAAAACCCTG
GCGTTACCCAACTTAATCGCCTTGCAGCACATCCCCCTTTCGCCAGCTGGCGTAATAGCGAAGAGGCCCG
CACCGATCGCCCTTCCCAACAGTTGCGCAGCCTGAATGGCGAATGGCGCCTGATGCGGTATTTTCTCCTT
ACGCATCTGTGCGGTATTTCACACCGCATCTGGTGCACTCTCAGTACAATCTGCTCTGATGCCGCATAGT
TAAGCCAGCCCCGACACCCGCCAACACCCGCTGACGCGCCCTGACGGGCTTGTCTGCTCCCGGCATCCGC
TTACAGACAAGCTGTGACCGTCTCCGGGAGCTGCATGTGTCAGAGGTTTTCACCGTCATCACCGAAACGC
GCGAGACGAAAGGGCCTCGTGATACGCTTATTTTTATAGGTTAATGTCATGATAATAATGGTTTCTTAGA
CGTCAGGTGGCACTTTTCGGGGAAATGTGCGCGGAACCCCTATTTGTTTATTTTTCTAAATACATTCAAA
TATGTATCCGCTCATGAGACAATAACCCTGATAAATGCTTCAATAATATTGAAAAAGGAAGAGTATGAGC
CATATTCAACGGGAAACGTCTTGCTCTAGGCCGCGATTAAATTCCAACATGGATGCTGATTTATATGGGT
ATAAATGGGCTCGCGATAATGTCGGGCAATCAGGTGCGACAATCTATCGATTGTATGGGAAGCCCGATGC
GCCAGAGTTGTTTCTGAAACATGGCAAAGGTAGCGTTGCCAATGATGTTACAGATGAGATGGTCAGACTA
AACTGGCTGACGGAATTTATGCCTCTTCCGACCATCAAGCATTTTATCCGTACTCCTGATGATGCATGGT
TACTCACCACTGCGATCCCTGGGAAAACAGCATTCCAGGTATTAGAAGAATATCCTGATTCAGGTGAAAA
TATTGTTGATGCGCTGGCAGTGTTCCTGCGCCGGTTGCATTCGATTCCTGTTTGTAATTGTCCTTTTAAC
AGCGATCGCGTATTTCGTCTCGCTCAGGCGCAATCACGAATGAATAACGGTTTGGTTGATGCGAGTGATT
TTGATGACGAGCGTAATGGCTGGCCTGTTGAACAAGTCTGGAAAGAAATGCATAAACTTTTGCCATTCTC
ACCGGATTCAGTCGTCACTCATGGTGATTTCTCACTTGATAACCTTATTTTTGACGAGGGGAAATTAATA
GGTTGTATTGATGTTGGACGAGTCGGAATCGCAGACCGATACCAGGATCTTGCCATCCTATGGAACTGCC
TCGGTGAGTTTTCTCCTTCATTACAGAAACGGCTTTTTCAAAAATATGGTATTGATAATCCTGATATGAA
TAAATTGCAGTTTCATTTGATGCTCGATGAGTTTTTCTAACTGTCAGACCAAGTTTACTCATATATACTT
TAGATTGATTTAAAACTTCATTTTTAATTTAAAAGGATCTAGGTGAAGATCCTTTTTGATAATCTCATGA
CCAAAATCCCTTAACGTGAGTTTTCGTTCCACTGAGCGTCAGACCCCGTAGAAAAGATCAAAGGATCTTC
